>Addgene plasmid #142608 | TFORF0370 | addgene full sequence | sequence record 396002 | Addgene NGS Result
TTAATGTAGTCTTATGCAATACTCTTGTAGTCTTGCAACATGGTAACGATGAGTTAGCAACATGCCTTAC
AAGGAGAGAAAAAGCACCGTGCATGCCGATTGGTGGAAGTAAGGTGGTACGATCGTGCCTTATTAGGAAG
GCAACAGACGGGTCTGACATGGATTGGACGAACCACTGAATTGCCGCATTGCAGAGATATTGTATTTAAG
TGCCTAGCTCGATACATAAACGGGTCTCTCTGGTTAGACCAGATCTGAGCCTGGGAGCTCTCTGGCTAAC
TAGGGAACCCACTGCTTAAGCCTCAATAAAGCTTGCCTTGAGTGCTTCAAGTAGTGTGTGCCCGTCTGTT
GTGTGACTCTGGTAACTAGAGATCCCTCAGACCCTTTTAGTCAGTGTGGAAAATCTCTAGCAGTGGCGCC
CGAACAGGGACTTGAAAGCGAAAGGGAAACCAGAGGAGCTCTCTCGACGCAGGACTCGGCTTGCTGAAGC
GCGCACGGCAAGAGGCGAGGGGCGGCGACTGGTGAGTACGCCAAAAATTTTGACTAGCGGAGGCTAGAAG
GAGAGAGATGGGTGCGAGAGCGTCAGTATTAAGCGGGGGAGAATTAGATCGCGATGGGAAAAAATTCGGT
TAAGGCCAGGGGGAAAGAAAAAATATAAATTAAAACATATAGTATGGGCAAGCAGGGAGCTAGAACGATT
CGCAGTTAATCCTGGCCTGTTAGAAACATCAGAAGGCTGTAGACAAATACTGGGACAGCTACAACCATCC
CTTCAGACAGGATCAGAAGAACTTAGATCATTATATAATACAGTAGCAACCCTCTATTGTGTGCATCAAA
GGATAGAGATAAAAGACACCAAGGAAGCTTTAGACAAGATAGAGGAAGAGCAAAACAAAAGTAAGACCAC
CGCACAGCAAGCGGCCGCTGATCTTCAGACCTGGAGGAGGAGATATGAGGGACAATTGGAGAAGTGAATT
ATATAAATATAAAGTAGTAAAAATTGAACCATTAGGAGTAGCACCCACCAAGGCAAAGAGAAGAGTGGTG
CAGAGAGAAAAAAGAGCAGTGGGAATAGGAGCTTTGTTCCTTGGGTTCTTGGGAGCAGCAGGAAGCACTA
TGGGCGCAGCGTCAATGACGCTGACGGTACAGGCCAGACAATTATTGTCTGGTATAGTGCAGCAGCAGAA
CAATTTGCTGAGGGCTATTGAGGCGCAACAGCATCTGTTGCAACTCACAGTCTGGGGCATCAAGCAGCTC
CAGGCAAGAATCCTGGCTGTGGAAAGATACCTAAAGGATCAACAGCTCCTGGGGATTTGGGGTTGCTCTG
GAAAACTCATTTGCACCACTGCTGTGCCTTGGAATGCTAGTTGGAGTAATAAATCTCTGGAACAGATTTG
GAATCACACGACCTGGATGGAGTGGGACAGAGAAATTAACAATTACACAAGCTTAATACACTCCTTAATT
GAAGAATCGCAAAACCAGCAAGAAAAGAATGAACAAGAATTATTGGAATTAGATAAATGGGCAAGTTTGT
GGAATTGGTTTAACATAACAAATTGGCTGTGGTATATAAAATTATTCATAATGATAGTAGGAGGCTTGGT
AGGTTTAAGAATAGTTTTTGCTGTACTTTCTATAGTGAATAGAGTTAGGCAGGGATATTCACCATTATCG
TTTCAGACCCACCTCCCAACCCCGAGGGGACCCATGCATTGCATCTCAATTAGTCAGCAACCAGGTGTGG
AAAGTCCCCAGGCTCCCCAGCAGGCAGAAGTATGCAAAGCATGCGTCTCAATTAGTCAGCAACCATAGTC
CCGCCCCTAACTCCGCCCATCCCGCCCCTAACTCCGCCCAGTTCCGCCCATTCTCCGCCCCATGGCTGAC
TAATTTTTTTTATTTATGCAGAGGCCGAGGCCGCCTCGGCCTCTGAGCTATTCCAGAAGTAGTGAGGAGG
CTTTTTTGGAGGCCTAGGCTTTTGCAAAAAGCTTTCTAGAGGTACCACCGGAGCTTACCATGACCGAGTA
CAAGCCCACGGTGCGCCTCGCCACCCGCGACGACGTCCCCAGGGCCGTACGCACCCTCGCCGCCGCGTTC
GCCGACTACCCCGCCACGCGCCACACCGTCGATCCGGACCGCCACATCGAGCGGGTCACCGAGCTGCAAG
AACTCTTCCTCACGCGCGTCGGGCTCGACATCGGCAAGGTGTGGGTCGCGGACGACGGCGCCGCCGTGGC
GGTCTGGACCACGCCGGAGAGCGTCGAAGCGGGGGCGGTGTTCGCCGAGATCGGCCCGCGCATGGCCGAG
TTGAGCGGTTCCCGGCTGGCCGCGCAGCAACAGATGGAAGGCCTCCTGGCGCCGCACCGGCCCAAGGAGC
CCGCGTGGTTCCTGGCCACCGTCGGCGTCTCGCCCGACCACCAGGGCAAGGGTCTGGGCAGCGCCGTCGT
GCTCCCCGGAGTGGAGGCGGCCGAGCGCGCCGGGGTGCCCGCCTTCCTGGAGACCTCCGCGCCCCGCAAC
CTCCCCTTCTACGAGCGGCTCGGCTTCACCGTCACCGCCGACGTCGAGGTGCCCGAAGGACCGCGCACCT
GGTGCATGACCCGCAAGCCCGGTGCCAGTTAACGAATTCTAGATCTTGAGACAAATGGCAGTATTCATCC
ACAATTTTAAAAGAAAAGGGGGGATTGGGGGGTACAGTGCAGGGGAAAGAATAGTAGACATAATAGCAAC
AGACATACAAACTAAAGAATTACAAAAACAAATTACAAAAATTCAAAATTTTCGGGTTTATTACAGGGAC
AGCAGAGATCCACTTTGGCGCCGGCTCGAGGCCTGCAGGTGCAAAGATGGATAAAGTTTTAAACAGAGAG
GAATCTTTGCAGCTAATGGACCTTCTAGGTCTTGAAAGGAGTGGGAATTGGCTCCGGTGCCCGTCAGTGG
GCAGAGCGCACATCGCCCACAGTCCCCGAGAAGTTGGGGGGAGGGGTCGGCAATTGAACCGGTGCCTAGA
GAAGGTGGCGCGGGGTAAACTGGGAAAGTGATGTCGTGTACTGGCTCCGCCTTTTTCCCGAGGGTGGGGG
AGAACCGTATATAAGTGCAGTAGTCGCCGTGAACGTTCTTTTTCGCAACGGGTTTGCCGCCAGAACACAG
GTAAGTGCCGTGTGTGGTTCCCGCGGGCCTGGCCTCTTTACGGGTTATGGCCCTTGCGTGCCTTGAATTA
CTTCCACCTGGCTGCAGTACGTGATTCTTGATCCCGAGCTTCGGGTTGGAAGTGGGTGGGAGAGTTCGAG
GCCTTGCGCTTAAGGAGCCCCTTCGCCTCGTGCTTGAGTTGAGGCCTGGCCTGGGCGCTGGGGCCGCCGC
GTGCGAATCTGGTGGCACCTTCGCGCCTGTCTCGCTGCTTTCGATAAGTCTCTAGCCATTTAAAATTTTT
GATGACCTGCTGCGACGCTTTTTTTCTGGCAAGATAGTCTTGTAAATGCGGGCCAAGATCTGCACACTGG
TATTTCGGTTTTTGGGGCCGCGGGCGGCGACGGGGCCCGTGCGTCCCAGCGCACATGTTCGGCGAGGCGG
GGCCTGCGAGCGCGGCCACCGAGAATCGGACGGGGGTAGTCTCAAGCTGGCCGGCCTGCTCTGGTGCCTG
GCCTCGCGCCGCCGTGTATCGCCCCGCCCTGGGCGGCAAGGCTGGCCCGGTCGGCACCAGTTGCGTGAGC
GGAAAGATGGCCGCTTCCCGGCCCTGCTGCAGGGAGCTCAAAATGGAGGACGCGGCGCTCGGGAGAGCGG
GCGGGTGAGTCACCCACACAAAGGAAAAGGGCCTTTCCGTCCTCAGCCGTCGCTTCATGTGACTCCACGG
AGTACCGGGCGCCGTCCAGGCACCTCGATTAGTTCTCGAGCTTTTGGAGTACGTCGTCTTTAGGTTGGGG
GGAGGGGTTTTATGCGATGGAGTTTCCCCACACTGAGTGGGTGGAGACTGAAGTTAGGCCAGCTTGGCAC
TTGATGTAATTCTCCTTGGAATTTGCCCTTTTTGAGTTTGGATCTTGGTTCATTCTCAAGCCTCAGACAG
TGGTTCAAAGTTTTTTTCTTCCATTTCAGGTGTCGTGAGGCTAGCACCGCCACCATGTCCACAGAAGGAG
GATTTGGTGGTACTAGCAGCAGTGATGCCCAGCAAAGCCTACAGTCGTTCTGGCCTCGGGTCATGGAAGA
AATCCGGAATTTAACAGTGAAAGACTTCCGAGTGCAGGAACTCCCACTGGCTCGTATTAAGAAGATTATG
AAACTGGATGAAGATGTGAAGATGATCAGTGCAGAAGCGCCTGTACTCTTTGCCAAGGCAGCCCAGATTT
TTATCACAGAGTTGACTCTTCGAGCCTGGATTCACACAGAAGATAACAAGCGCCGGACTCTACAGAGAAA
TGATATCGCCATGGCAATTACAAAATTTGATCAGTTTGATTTTCTCATCGATATTGTTCCAAGAGATGAA
CTGAAACCTCCAAAGCGTCAGGAGGAGGTGCGCCAGTCTGTAACTCCTGCCGAGCCAGTCCAGTACTATT
TCACGCTGGCTCAGCAACCCACCGCTGTCCAAGTCCAGGGCCAGCAGCAAGGCCAGCAGACCACCAGCTC
CACGACCACCATCCAGCCTGGGCAGATCATCATCGCACAGCCTCAGCAGGGCCAGACCACACCTGTGACA
ATGCAGGTTGGAGAAGGTCAGCAGGTGCAGATTGTCCAGGCTCAGCCACAGGGTCAAGCCCAACAGGCCC
AGAGTGGCACTGGACAGACCATGCAGGTGATGCAGCAGATCATCACTAACACAGGAGAGATCCAGCAGAT
CCCGGTGCAGCTGAATGCCGGCCAGCTGCAGTATATCCGCTTAGCCCAGCCTGTATCAGGCACTCAAGTT
GTGCAGGGACAGATCCAGACACTTGCCACCAATGCTCAACAGGGGCAAAGAAATGCAAGTCAGGGGAAGC
CTCGAAGGTGCCTGAAAGAAACCTTACAGATTACACAGACAGAGGTCCAGCAAGGACAGCAGCAGTTCAG
CCAGTTCACAGATGGACAGCAGCTCTACCAGATCCAGCAAGTCACCATGCCTGCGGGCCAGGACCTCGCC
CAGCCCATGTTCATCCAGTCAGCCAACCAGCCCTCCGACGGGCAGGCCCCCCAGGTGACCGGCGACTAGT
AATGAACTAGTCCGTAACTTGAAAGTATTTCGATTTCTTGGCTTTATATATCTTGTGGAAAGGACGAGCC
CTTGGTCGAAGACATAAGGTTACGCGTTAAGTCGACAATCAACCTCTGGATTACAAAATTTGTGAAAGAT
TGACTGGTATTCTTAACTATGTTGCTCCTTTTACGCTATGTGGATACGCTGCTTTAATGCCTTTGTATCA
TGCTATTGCTTCCCGTATGGCTTTCATTTTCTCCTCCTTGTATAAATCCTGGTTGCTGTCTCTTTATGAG
GAGTTGTGGCCCGTTGTCAGGCAACGTGGCGTGGTGTGCACTGTGTTTGCTGACGCAACCCCCACTGGTT
GGGGCATTGCCACCACCTGTCAGCTCCTTTCCGGGACTTTCGCTTTCCCCCTCCCTATTGCCACGGCGGA
ACTCATCGCCGCCTGCCTTGCCCGCTGCTGGACAGGGGCTCGGCTGTTGGGCACTGACAATTCCGTGGTG
TTGTCGGGGAAATCATCGTCCTTTCCTTGGCTGCTCGCCTGTGTTGCCACCTGGATTCTGCGCGGGACGT
CCTTCTGCTACGTCCCTTCGGCCCTCAATCCAGCGGACCTTCCTTCCCGCGGCCTGCTGCCGGCTCTGCG
GCCTCTTCCGCGTCTTCGCCTTCGCCCTCAGACGAGTCGGATCTCCCTTTGGGCCGCCTCCCCGCGTCGA
CTTTAAGACCAATGACTTACAAGGCAGCTGTAGATCTTAGCCACTTTTTAAAAGAAAAGGGGGGACTGGA
AGGGCTAATTCACTCCCAACGAAGACAAGATCTGCTTTTTGCTTGTACTGGGTCTCTCTGGTTAGACCAG
ATCTGAGCCTGGGAGCTCTCTGGCTAACTAGGGAACCCACTGCTTAAGCCTCAATAAAGCTTGCCTTGAG
TGCTTCAAGTAGTGTGTGCCCGTCTGTTGTGTGACTCTGGTAACTAGAGATCCCTCAGACCCTTTTAGTC
AGTGTGGAAAATCTCTAGCAGTACGTATAGTAGTTCATGTCATCTTATTATTCAGTATTTATAACTTGCA
AAGAAATGAATATCAGAGAGTGAGAGGAACTTGTTTATTGCAGCTTATAATGGTTACAAATAAAGCAATA
GCATCACAAATTTCACAAATAAAGCATTTTTTTCACTGCATTCTAGTTGTGGTTTGTCCAAACTCATCAA
TGTATCTTATCATGTCTGGCTCTAGCTATCCCGCCCCTAACTCCGCCCATCCCGCCCCTAACTCCGCCCA
GTTCCGCCCATTCTCCGCCCCATGGCTGACTAATTTTTTTTATTTATGCAGAGGCCGAGGCCGCCTCGGC
CTCTGAGCTATTCCAGAAGTAGTGAGGAGGCTTTTTTGGAGGCCTAGGGACGTACCCAATTCGCCCTATA
GTGAGTCGTATTACGCGCGCTCACTGGCCGTCGTTTTACAACGTCGTGACTGGGAAAACCCTGGCGTTAC
CCAACTTAATCGCCTTGCAGCACATCCCCCTTTCGCCAGCTGGCGTAATAGCGAAGAGGCCCGCACCGAT
CGCCCTTCCCAACAGTTGCGCAGCCTGAATGGCGAATGGG
[124 nt withheld, positions 6761-6884]
C
[91 nt withheld, positions 6886-6976]
A
[49 nt withheld, positions 6978-7026]
CCTTTGACGTTGGAGTCCACGTTCTTT
[37 nt withheld, positions 7054-7090]
ACCCTATCTCGGTCTATTCTTTTGATTTATAAGGGATTTTGCCGATTTCGGCCTATTGGTTAAAAAATGA
GCTGATTTAACAAAAATTTAACGCGAATTTTAACAAAATATTAACGCTTACAATTTAGGTGGCACTTTTC
GGGGAAATGTGCGCGGAACCCCTATTTGTTTATTTTTCTAAATACATTCAAATATGTATCCGCTCATGAG
ACAATAACCCTGATAAATGCTTCAATAATATTGAAAAAGGAAGAGTATGAGTATTCAACATTTCCGTGTC
GCCCTTATTCCCTTTTTTGCGGCATTTTGCCTTCCTGTTTTTGCTCACCCAGAAACGCTGGTGAAAGTAA
AAGATGCTGAAGATCAGTTGGGTGCACGAGTGGGTTACATCGAACTGGATCTCAACAGCGGTAAGATCCT
TGAGAGTTTTCGCCCCGAAGAACGTTTTCCAATGATGAGCACTTTTAAAGTTCTGCTATGTGGCGCGGTA
TTATCCCGTATTGACGCCGGGCAAGAGCAACTCGGTCGCCGCATACACTATTCTCAGAATGACTTGGTTG
AGTACTCACCAGTCACAGAAAAGCATCTTACGGATGGCATGACAGTAAGAGAATTATGCAGTGCTGCCAT
AACCATGAGTGATAACACTGCGGCCAACTTACTTCTGACAACGATCGGAGGACCGAAGGAGCTAACCGCT
TTTTTGCACAACATGGGGGATCATGTAACTCGCCTTGATCGTTGGGAACCGGAGCTGAATGAAGCCATAC
CAAACGACGAGCGTGACACCACGATGCCTGTAGCAATGGCAACAACGTTGCGCAAACTATTAACTGGCGA
ACTACTTACTCTAGCTTCCCGGCAACAATTAATAGACTGGATGGAGGCGGATAAAGTTGCAGGACCACTT
CTGCGCTCGGCCCTTCCGGCTGGCTGGTTTATTGCTGATAAATCTGGAGCCGGTGAGCGTGGGTCTCGCG
GTATCATTGCAGCACTGGGGCCAGATGGTAAGCCCTCCCGTATCGTAGTTATCTACACGACGGGGAGTCA
GGCAACTATGGATGAACGAAATAGACAGATCGCTGAGATAGGTGCCTCACTGATTAAGCATTGGTAACTG
TCAGACCAAGTTTACTCATATATACTTTAGATTGATTTAAAACTTCATTTTTAATTTAAAAGGATCTAGG
TGAAGATCCTTTTTGATAATCTCATGACCAAAATCCCTTAACGTGAGTTTTCGTTCCACTGAGCGTCAGA
CCCCGTAGAAAAGATCAAAGGATCTTCTTGAGATCCTTTTTTTCTGCGCGTAATCTGCTGCTTGCAAACA
AAAAAACCACCGCTACCAGCGGTGGTTTGTTTGCCGGATCAAGAGCTACCAACTCTTTTTCCGAAGGTAA
CTGGCTTCAGCAGAGCGCAGATACCAAATACTGTTCTTCTAGTGTAGCCGTAGTTAGGCCACCACTTCAA
GAACTCTGTAGCACCGCCTACATACCTCGCTCTGCTAATCCTGTTACCAGTGGCTGCTGCCAGTGGCGAT
AAGTCGTGTCTTACCGGGTTGGACTCAAGACGATAGTTACCGGATAAGGCGCAGCGGTCGGGCTGAACGG
GGGGTTCGTGCACACAGCCCAGCTTGGAGCGAACGACCTACACCGAACTGAGATACCTACAGCGTGAGCT
ATGAGAAAGCGCCACGCTTCCCGAAGGGAGAAAGGCGGACAGGTATCCGGTAAGCGGCAGGGTCGGAACA
GGAGAGCGCACGAGGGAGCTTCCAGGGGGAAACGCCTGGTATCTTTATAGTCCTGTCGGGTTTCGCCACC
TCTGACTTGAGCGTCGATTTTTGTGATGCTCGTCAGGGGGGCGGAGCCTATGGAAAAACGCCAGCAACGC
GGCCTTTTTACGGTTCCTGGCCTTTTGCTGGCCTTTTGCTCACATGTTCTTTCCTGCGTTATCCCCTGAT
TCTGTGGATAACCGTATTACCGCCTTTGAGTGAGCTGATACCGCTCGCCGCAGCCGAACGACCGAGCGCA
GCGAGTCAGTGAGCGAGGAAGCGGAAGAGCGCCCAATACGCAAACCGCCTCTCCCCGCGCGTTGGCCGAT
TCATTAATGCAGCTGGCACGACAGGTTTCCCGACTGGAAAGCGGGCAGTGAGCGCAACGCAATTAATGTG
AGTTAGCTCACTCATTAGGCACCCCAGGCTTTACACTTTATGCTTCCGGCTCGTATGTTGTGTGGAATTG
TGAGCGGATAACAATTTCACACAGGAAACAGCTATGACCATGATTACGCCAAGCGCGCAATTAACCCTCA
CTAAAGGGAACAAAAGCTGGAGCTGCAAGC
Features (pLannotate 1.2.2; 31 found; start..end, strand, type, name):
      5..231     +  promoter       RSV promoter: Rous sarcoma virus enhancer/promoter
    232..412     +  LTR            5' LTR (truncated): truncated 5' long terminal repeat (LTR) from HIV-1
    459..584     +  misc_feature   HIV-1 Ψ: packaging signal of human immunodeficiency virus type 1
    568..931     +  CDS            HIV-1 gag (fragment): gag protein from human immunodeficiency virus 1; gag
   1077..1310    +  misc_feature   RRE: The Rev response element (RRE) of HIV-1 allows for Rev-dependent mRNA export from the nucleus to the cytoplasm.
   1687..1713    +  CDS            Rev (fragment): human immunodeficiency virus 1 (HIV-1) Rev protein; rev; enhances nuclear export of unspliced and incompletely spliced viral mRNAs
   1720..1743    +  promoter       SV40 promoter (fragment): SV40 early promoter
   1744..1815    +  promoter       SV40 promoter (fragment): SV40 enhancer and early promoter
   1839..1974    +  rep_origin     SV40 ori: SV40 origin of replication
   2020..2616    +  CDS            PuroR (fragment): puromycin N-acetyltransferase; pac from Streptomyces; confers resistance to puromycin
   2665..2782    +  misc_feature   cPPT/CTS: central polypurine tract and central termination sequence of HIV-1
   2847..2913    +  CDS            small t antigen (fragment): SV40 (simian virus 40) small t antigen
   2920..4098    +  promoter       EF-1α promoter: strong constitutive promoter for human elongation factor EF-1α
   4115..5176    +  CDS            Nfyc: NFYC_MOUSE - Experimental evidence at protein level: Swiss-Prot protein existence level 1. Component of the sequence-specific heterotrimeric transcription factor (NF-Y) which specifically recognizes a 5'-CCAAT-3' box motif found in the promoters of its target genes. NF-Y can function as both an activator and a repressor, depending on its interacting cofactors. From Mus musculus (Mouse).
   5192..5245    +  promoter       U6 promoter (fragment): RNA polymerase III promoter for human U6 snRNA
   5287..5875    +  misc_feature   WPRE: woodchuck hepatitis virus posttranscriptional regulatory element
   5926..5945    +  misc_feature   cPPT/CTS (fragment): central polypurine tract and central termination sequence of HIV-1
   5947..6180    +  LTR            3' LTR (ΔU3): self-inactivating 3' long terminal repeat (LTR) from HIV-1
   6258..6379    +  polyA_signal   SV40 poly(A) signal: SV40 polyadenylation signal
   6419..6554    +  rep_origin     SV40 ori: SV40 origin of replication
   6575..6593    -  promoter       T7 promoter: promoter for bacteriophage T7 RNA polymerase
   6601..6756    +  CDS            lacZα (fragment): LacZα fragment of β-galactosidase; lacZ fragment
   6761..7189    +  rep_origin     f1 ori (sequence partly withheld): f1 bacteriophage origin of replication; arrow indicates direction of (+) strand synthesis
   7242..7346    +  promoter       AmpR promoter: bla
   7347..8207    +  CDS            AmpR: β-lactamase; bla; confers resistance to ampicillin, carbenicillin, and related antibiotics
   8378..8966    +  rep_origin     ori: high-copy-number ColE1/pMB1/pBR322/pUC origin of replication
   9149..9241    +  CDS            lacI (fragment): lac repressor; lacI; The lac repressor binds to the lac operator to inhibit transcription in E. coli. This inhibition can be relieved by adding lactose or isopropyl-β-D-thiogalactopyranoside (IPTG).
   9254..9275    +  protein_bind   CAP binding site: CAP binding activates transcription in the presence of cAMP. E. coli catabolite activator protein
   9290..9320    +  promoter       lac promoter: promoter for the E. coli lac operon
   9328..9344    +  protein_bind   lac operator: The lac repressor binds to the lac operator to inhibit transcription in E. coli. This inhibition can be relieved by adding lactose or isopropyl-β-D-thiogalactopyranoside (IPTG). lac repressor encoded by lacI
   9389..9407    +  promoter       T3 promoter: promoter for bacteriophage T3 RNA polymerase
