[The description below was written by a language model from this plasmid's Addgene catalogue record and pLannotate feature annotations shown in this document.]
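Description:
TFORF0370 is a lentiviral mammalian expression plasmid built on the pLX_TRC317 backbone, carrying the human NFYC open reading frame as one member of a barcoded transcription factor ORF collection. NFYC encodes the C subunit of the heterotrimeric NF-Y complex, which binds CCAAT-box motifs in target promoters. The automated annotation labels the coding sequence by its match to the mouse Nfyc protein, but the catalogue entry records the insert as human. The ORF is driven by the strong constitutive EF-1α promoter and followed by a WPRE, which enhances transcript stability and expression. According to the record, each construct in the collection also carries a unique 24-bp barcode that identifies the transcription factor in pooled screens. The barcode is not annotated as a separate feature in the table.

The viral portion has a third-generation, self-inactivating layout. An RSV promoter fused to a truncated HIV-1 5' LTR drives genomic RNA production in packaging cells. It is followed by the Ψ packaging signal with a partial gag sequence, the RRE for Rev-dependent nuclear export, a cPPT/CTS element, and a ΔU3 3' LTR with a downstream SV40 polyadenylation signal. Upstream of the EF-1α cassette, an SV40 early promoter drives a puromycin N-acetyltransferase gene, which allows selection of transduced mammalian cells. In bacteria the plasmid is maintained by a high-copy ColE1/pUC-type origin with ampicillin resistance, and an f1 origin and residual lac, T7 and T3 elements remain from the cloning backbone. The depositor notes that the plasmid can recombine during propagation. It is intended for overexpressing NFYC, alone or within pooled transcription factor screens such as directed differentiation studies.
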