Addgene plasmid #142608: TFORF0370
Purpose: Lentiviral vector for overexpressing transcription factor ORFs with unique 24-bp barcodes. Barcodes facilitate identification of transcription factors in pooled screens.
Depositing lab: Feng Zhang. Depositing organization: Broad Institute. Publication: A transcription factor atlas of directed differentiation. Joung J, Ma S, Tay T, Geiger-Schuller KR, Kirchgatterer PC, Verdine VK, Guo B, Arias-Garcia MA, Allen WE, Singh A, Kuksenko O, Abudayyeh OO, Gootenberg JS, Fu Z, Macrae RK, Buenrostro JD, Regev A, Zhang F. Cell. 2023 Jan 5;186(1):209-229.e26. doi: 10.1016/j.cell.2022.11.026. PubMed 36608654.
Backbone
  Vector backbone: pLX_TRC317
  Backbone manufacturer: Broad Institute Genetic Perturbation Platform
  Backbone size w/o insert (bp): 8264
  Vector type: Mammalian Expression, Lentiviral
  Selectable markers: Puromycin
Growth in bacteria
  Bacterial resistance: Ampicillin, 100 μg/mL
  Growth temperature: 37°C
  Growth strain: NEB Stable
  Copy number: High Copy
Gene/Insert
  Gene/Insert name: NFYC
  Species: H. sapiens (human)
  Insert size (bp): 1166
  Entrez Gene: NFYC (a.k.a. CBF-C, CBFC, H1TF2A, HAP5, HSM, NF-YC)
  Promoter: EF1a
  Cloning method: Unknown
  Sequencing primers: 5′ GGGTGGAGACTGAAGTTAGGCCAG; 3′ CACATAGCGTAAAAGGAGCAACATAG
Terms and licenses: Academic/Nonprofit Terms; Industry Terms: Not Available to Industry
Depositor comments: NM_001142588,XM_017001367,XM_006710660,ENST00000425457 . The transcription factor ORF portion of this plasmid was synthesized by Genewiz. Please test multiple small colonies in case of plasmid recombination. To make this collection available in a timely manner, a portion of this collection was not fully sequenced by Addgene. If an Addgene verified full plasmid sequence is not available, please contact us prior to placing an order to request the full sequence.
How to cite: TFORF0370 was a gift from Feng Zhang (Addgene plasmid # 142608 ; http://n2t.net/addgene:142608 ; RRID:Addgene_142608)
