>Addgene plasmid #142608 | TFORF0370 | depositor partial sequence | sequence record 279962 | Insert
ACCGCCACCATGTCCACAGAAGGAGGATTTGGTGGTACTAGCAGCAGTGATGCCCAGCAAAGCCTACAGT
CGTTCTGGCCTCGGGTCATGGAAGAAATCCGGAATTTAACAGTGAAAGACTTCCGAGTGCAGGAACTCCC
ACTGGCTCGTATTAAGAAGATTATGAAACTGGATGAAGATGTGAAGATGATCAGTGCAGAAGCGCCTGTA
CTCTTTGCCAAGGCAGCCCAGATTTTTATCACAGAGTTGACTCTTCGAGCCTGGATTCACACAGAAGATA
ACAAGCGCCGGACTCTACAGAGAAATGATATCGCCATGGCAATTACAAAATTTGATCAGTTTGATTTTCT
CATCGATATTGTTCCAAGAGATGAACTGAAACCTCCAAAGCGTCAGGAGGAGGTGCGCCAGTCTGTAACT
CCTGCCGAGCCAGTCCAGTACTATTTCACGCTGGCTCAGCAACCCACCGCTGTCCAAGTCCAGGGCCAGC
AGCAAGGCCAGCAGACCACCAGCTCCACGACCACCATCCAGCCTGGGCAGATCATCATCGCACAGCCTCA
GCAGGGCCAGACCACACCTGTGACAATGCAGGTTGGAGAAGGTCAGCAGGTGCAGATTGTCCAGGCTCAG
CCACAGGGTCAAGCCCAACAGGCCCAGAGTGGCACTGGACAGACCATGCAGGTGATGCAGCAGATCATCA
CTAACACAGGAGAGATCCAGCAGATCCCGGTGCAGCTGAATGCCGGCCAGCTGCAGTATATCCGCTTAGC
CCAGCCTGTATCAGGCACTCAAGTTGTGCAGGGACAGATCCAGACACTTGCCACCAATGCTCAACAGGGG
CAAAGAAATGCAAGTCAGGGGAAGCCTCGAAGGTGCCTGAAAGAAACCTTACAGATTACACAGACAGAGG
TCCAGCAAGGACAGCAGCAGTTCAGCCAGTTCACAGATGGACAGCAGCTCTACCAGATCCAGCAAGTCAC
CATGCCTGCGGGCCAGGACCTCGCCCAGCCCATGTTCATCCAGTCAGCCAACCAGCCCTCCGACGGGCAG
GCCCCCCAGGTGACCGGCGACTAGTAATGAACTAGTCCGTAACTTGAAAGTATTTCGATTTCTTGGCTTT
ATATATCTTGTGGAAAGGACGAGCCCTTGGTCGAAGACATAAGGTT
