>Addgene plasmid #142608 | TFORF0370 | depositor partial sequence | sequence record 279963 | Barcode
GCCCTTGGTCGAAGACATAAGGTT
